Addgene plasmid #191024: pEY18
Purpose: flp-19 fluorescent neural reporter driving nuclear mTagBFP2 expression (refer to NeuroPAL paper for expression)
Depositing lab: Oliver Hobert & Eviatar Yemini. Depositing organization: Columbia University. Publication: NeuroPAL: A Multicolor Atlas for Whole-Brain Neuronal Identification in C. elegans. Yemini E, Lin A, Nejatbakhsh A, Varol E, Sun R, Mena GE, Samuel ADT, Paninski L, Venkatachalam V, Hobert O. Cell. 2021 Jan 7;184(1):272-288.e11. doi: 10.1016/j.cell.2020.12.012. Epub 2020 Dec 29. PubMed 33378642.
Backbone
  Vector backbone: pPD95.62
  Vector type: Worm Expression
Growth in bacteria
  Bacterial resistance: Ampicillin, 100 μg/mL
  Growth temperature: 37°C
  Growth strain: DH5alpha
  Copy number: Unknown
Gene/Insert
  Gene/Insert name: flp-19
  Species: C. elegans (nematode)
  Mutation: None
  Entrez Gene: flp-19
  Cloning method: Gibson Cloning
Terms and licenses: Academic/Nonprofit Terms; Industry Terms: Not Available to Industry
How to cite: pEY18 was a gift from Oliver Hobert & Eviatar Yemini (Addgene plasmid # 191024 ; http://n2t.net/addgene:191024 ; RRID:Addgene_191024)
