[The description below was written by a language model from this plasmid's Addgene catalogue record and pLannotate feature annotations shown in this document.]
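Description:
pEY18 is a C. elegans expression plasmid built on the pPD95.62 backbone, a worm reporter vector, and assembled by Gibson cloning. It is one of the fluorescent neural reporters associated with the NeuroPAL multicolor atlas for whole-brain neuronal identification. In bacteria it is maintained through a high-copy ColE1/pUC-type origin and selected with ampicillin via the β-lactamase gene and its own promoter. The annotated backbone also carries typical pUC-derived remnants, including a multiple cloning site fragment, the CAP binding site, lac promoter and lac operator, plus short fragments of lacI, rop and the bom region, none of which play a role in worm expression.

The payload is a transcriptional reporter for flp-19, a C. elegans gene listed as the insert with no mutations. The feature table does not annotate the flp-19 regulatory sequence itself, but a long unannotated stretch of roughly three kilobases lies between the cloning site remnant and the reporter, which is consistent with where such a promoter fragment would sit. Downstream, the mTagBFP2 coding sequence, a fast-maturing monomeric blue fluorescent protein, is followed closely on the same strand by his-11, encoding histone H2B. This arrangement suggests a fusion that tethers the fluorophore to chromatin, matching the stated nuclear localisation, which makes individual neuronal nuclei easier to resolve and count. A short aex-5 match after the reporter lies in an otherwise unannotated region where a 3' UTR would be expected, though the record does not identify one. The specific neurons labelled are not listed in the record, which defers to the NeuroPAL publication for the expression pattern.
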