Features (pLannotate 1.2.2; 13 found; start..end, strand, type, name):
    152..169     -  misc_feature   MCS (fragment): pUC18/19 multiple cloning site
   3278..4123    +  CDS            mTagBFP2: mTagBFP2 is a basic (constitutively fluorescent) blue fluorescent protein published in 2011, derived from Entacmaea quadricolor. It is reported to be a very rapidly-maturing monomer with very low acid sensitivity.
   4148..4510    +  CDS            his-11: H2B1_CAEEL - Experimental evidence at protein level: Swiss-Prot protein existence level 1. Core component of nucleosome. Nucleosomes wrap and compact DNA into chromatin, limiting DNA accessibility to the cellular machineries which require DNA as a template. Histones thereby play a central role in transcription regulation, DNA repair, DNA replication and chromosomal stability. DNA accessibility is regulated via a complex set of post-translational modifications of histones, also called histone code, and nucleosome remodeling. From Caenorhabditis elegans.
   5120..5272    +  CDS            aex-5 (fragment): AEX5_CAEEL - Also known as kpc-3 From Caenorhabditis elegans.
   5400..5435    +  CDS            rop (fragment): Rop protein, which maintains plasmids at low copy number; rop
   5537..5636    +  misc_feature   bom (fragment): basis of mobility region from pBR322
   5734..5838    +  promoter       AmpR promoter: bla
   5839..6699    +  CDS            AmpR: β-lactamase; bla; confers resistance to ampicillin, carbenicillin, and related antibiotics
   6870..7458    +  rep_origin     ori: high-copy-number ColE1/pMB1/pBR322/pUC origin of replication
   7641..7733    +  CDS            lacI (fragment): lac repressor; lacI; The lac repressor binds to the lac operator to inhibit transcription in E. coli. This inhibition can be relieved by adding lactose or isopropyl-β-D-thiogalactopyranoside (IPTG).
   7746..7767    +  protein_bind   CAP binding site: CAP binding activates transcription in the presence of cAMP. E. coli catabolite activator protein
   7782..7812    +  promoter       lac promoter: promoter for the E. coli lac operon
   7820..7836    +  protein_bind   lac operator: The lac repressor binds to the lac operator to inhibit transcription in E. coli. This inhibition can be relieved by adding lactose or isopropyl-β-D-thiogalactopyranoside (IPTG). lac repressor encoded by lacI
>Addgene plasmid #191024 | pEY18 | addgene full sequence | sequence record 376112 | Addgene NGS Result
TCACACAGGAAACAGCTATGACCATGATTACGCCAAGCTGTAAGTTTAAACATGATCTTACTAACTAACT
ATTCTCATTTAAATTTTCAGAGCTTAAAAATGGCTGAAATCACTCACAACGATGGATACGCTAACAACTT
GGAAATGAAATAAGCTTGCATGCCTGCAGTGACTCACCGTAGTAATCCATATATCCAGACCCCTTAAAAT
TTTGTTCAACGGTTATCTTTTTTTTGTTTTTACAGAGAATAATATGTTTTCTTGTAGCATTGGGATCTTT
CAAGTATTATTCAGCAGTGTCATGTGATATTTTTCTACCGAACGTGGTTAAATTAATAATTTTTTATGGC
CCCTATTTTTTACGCAATGCTGTAAGAATTTTTTTTGATAATCTTCCAATAACCACTGACCGCATTCTAG
CTGTGTTCTGTTGAACAAAATAAATTTTAGCTTTTCGTATTATAAACAGAATTCTCACGGCTGTTCAGCT
GAAATACAGATTTACGGACGACTTGAAAATTTGAAGATCCTTTTGAAAATTTTTGTTTTTGAAAAAATCC
CAAACACTTAAAAAAAAACCAATCGCAATTTATTTTGAAAGAATCATTAAAAATGCGTTACACAAACAGT
TCTAGTAAAAACACAATCCCATTACGGTACTAATCAAAAATAATTTTCTAATAAAAATCGGATTCTGCTC
ATATTACTCTTCAAATATTTGATTTTACAAACTTAATATAATGGCAAGAGAGCAATTGTATTTTTTTTCC
ACAAGATCGCAATCTAGATATTTGTTATAACAAAACTACATGAAAGAATTATAGTGGTCACACGATTGAA
AAAAAATTTTTGGGTCTAGTTAATTTCTCAGAATCGAGTTTAACTTCATGGGAACGGAGGTTTTAAATTT
CCCAAAGATTACTTCCACAACAACTCGGCTAATTTCGGAACTATTTTTTTGATTCGCGTATGTTTGCTTG
GTTAATTCCATCAATGACGTGTATTTTCATAAACTCGAAATAATTGTTACCTTGTATGCTTTAAACTATG
TTATGTATTTTTTGAATTTGCTCCATACATTATTTCAAGTGAAAATTGTTTATAAAAGTTGGCTCTAGTC
AAAACGTGGTTTTGGAAAAAAAACACATTCACTGTAATCAAATTGTACTGAAATCAAGAAATTTGTTTTT
TCTCAAATTTTGTGTTTTTCAAATGCTTTTGCGTCATCAAATTTGATTATCAAATCCCGAAGTCAGAACT
TTAGAACCTAAAACTAAAATCGGAATTGAAACTGATGTCATCGTGGGAAAAAAACGGAAACCACATGTTA
TCACTTATTTATCCCTGATCGTTTGCTGTTAACTGATAGAATAAATGAAAGATGTTTCAACTTAAAATAT
AATAATATTCCACGTAAGCACTGGATATATTTTATATGTAACTCATCAACAAACAGTGTGATGTACAAAT
TATTATCATCATAAAAACAGATAAAGTCGAGGTAAATGTAAACGTTTTTAAATACAGACCAACAATTCCT
CCGAAAAACTGTTCTTATTTAACTCAACCTTGTTCATAAATAACTTGGATGTGCATCTTGATTTATGACA
CTTATACAGTGTATTGTCTATTTTCATTGTTTTAGTTTGATAGATCGGAAAACAAGAGCTGAGATTGATT
ATTTGAAACGAGATTTATGATTCATTAGTCATGTATAACAAGTTCTGACAGAAGATTATGACTACAATGG
TAGTAGAGTTTTCCCAGCCGAGTTCTCTATGATTGAGTACAATTTAACTTTCTCTTCTGATGAAAATGCT
TTCAATGACGTCAATAGAAAAATCATAGCGTCGCCATAGAAGTGATTTTTTGGCTCCATGGTAGCCCGCC
TCAGGAAGTGAGAATTTAAAATTTGAAATTCTAATCGTTTTCGAAAATGCTATTCTGGAAAAGAAACACA
TGTATGGTGTGTTTTAACTTTTTAGAATAAAAAATTTCTGTGGCACAACACAGAATTTAGCATTAAAATT
CATGAAGCTCTCTGCGAGATATGGGTTGAAAACAGCAACAAATTAAAATTTAAATGAAATCTGTTTAATT
TTTTGCTCCTTTCCTGCAAGCGCAAGCGTTGATGAGACTTCCGCTCACAAATGAAGTTTTATTTTTACAG
CGTCTCTATTGATATCTAAGCGGATTATTTAAATTAAAAATAGTGTTACACTGTTTTTAATTTTCGCTTT
CAGAAGTATTAACAATTTTCAAGTTTTATTAACTACACCTTATCAAACCGTTTTGTAACAACTACTTCAT
TTCTTTGAATTCCCTGCGGTAACATAGACTGAACACAAAATAATATAGAATTATCATGGTACCTGTTCAG
TGACTAACTGAGAAAAATGCCAAAAATCACCAAATCCGTTATTAAGCGTCTAGACCGTATGTAGAATTGC
TAAGAACAAGAACATTGTACCGCATGAAATAATGGAAAGTAATTTATAACATCTCCAAAATTCAATTTTT
TGAAATTGGCCAGCAAAATTGGAACAACTATCATAACAAGTTTTCTCAAACGTTCTTTATTTTTAACTAA
GTCGAGAACTGAAACAAACGCATTAAACTTCAATTTTTCTTTTCTTGTTCTTTTATATCCGGAAAACCAC
ATTTCAGATCTCAAATCTAAACTAAGAGAAACTAAAAAAAAGTCTACCTTGAATTATAAAGTAGGTTTGA
GAAAGCAACCCACACCTCAACTTTCGTGCTTCCGGATATCTTCAAATATCATCACTTTCTTATTTTCCGG
GCTCGAAATACTGGAAAAACTTCTAGGCTGCACATCTTAAAAAGTAGCGGTGACATTCCTCCCATTCCCA
TCCTTCTCACTTTTGGTTCATTAGCACTATATTCCATAGTGCTCCACCCACATTTCACCGGTTTGTCGCG
TCGTCTCTCATTCTTACTATAGAAAACTCTTGAATTCCTTGTAGATATCGCTTCTTAGTCTTTGACAAGC
CACGTCCACAAAACCCGCGAGTGCTCTCAACGTGCCTCAAGGAGGACACGCCCACCACTGCTTCATTCAT
TGCACCGACCCGGGATTGGCCAAAGGACCCAAAGGTATGTTTCGAATGATACTAACATAACATAGAACAT
TTTCAGGAGGACCCTTGCTTGGAGGGTACCGAGCTCAGAAAAAATGACCGCTCCAAAGAAGAAGCGCAAG
GTTCCAGTCGAGAAGATGACTGCCCCAAAAAAGAAACGTAAGGTCCCGCGGATGTCAGAGCTTATTAAGG
AGAATATGCATATGAAACTGTACATGGAAGGAACCGTGGACAACCATCACTTTAAGTGCACTTCGGAGGG
GGAAGGCAAACCGTACGAGGGCACCCAGACCATGCGAATCAAGGTGGTCGAGGGAGGCCCACTGCCCTTC
GCCTTCGACATTCTGGTAAGTTTAAACATATATATACTAACTAACCCTGATTATTTAAATTTTCAGGCTA
CTAGCTTCCTGTACGGCAGCAAGACTTTTATTAATCACACCCAGGGCATCCCGGACTTCTTCAAACAGTC
GTTCCCTGAGGGCTTCACATGGGAGCGTGTGACCACATACGAAGACGGTGGCGTTCTCACCGCTACCCAG
GACACCAGCCTCCAGGACGGTTGCCTCATATATAATGTGGTAAGTTTAAACAGTTCGGTACTAACTAACC
ATACATATTTAAATTTTCAGAAGATCCGGGGAGTAAACTTCACATCCAATGGTCCGGTTATGCAGAAGAA
AACACTCGGCTGGGAGGCCTTCACCGAGACGCTGTATCCGGCTGACGGAGGCCTGGAAGGTCGAAACGAC
ATGGCCCTGAAGCTCGTCGGCGGTAGCCATCTCATCGCAAACGCTAAGACCACATATAGATCCAAGAAAC
CGGTAAGTTTAAACATGATTTTACTAACTAACTAATCTGATTTAAATTTTCAGGCTAAGAACCTTAAAAT
GCCGGGAGTCTACTATGTTGACTACAGACTGGAACGGATCAAGGAGGCCAACAACGAGACCTACGTCGAG
CAGCACGAGGTTGCAGTTGCCAGATACTGCGACCTCCCGAGCAAACTGGGTCACAAGCTTAATCCTAGGA
TACCGGTGGGTGAAGACCCACCAAAGCCATCTGCCAAGGGAGCCAAGAAGGCCGCCAAGACCGTTACGAA
GCCAAAGGACGGAAAGAAGAGACGTCATGCCCGTAAGGAATCATACTCCGTCTACATCTACCGTGTCCTC
AAGCAAGTTCATCCAGACACTGGAGTTTCCTCCAAAGCCATGTCTATCATGAACTCTTTTGTCAACGATG
TCTTCGAGCGTATTGCTGCTGAAGCATCCCGTCTTGCTCACTACAACAAGCGTTCCACAATCTCATCCCG
CGAAATTCAGACCGCTGTCCGTCTGATCCTTCCAGGAGAGCTTGCCAAGCACGCCGTGTCTGAGGGAACC
AAGGCCGTTACCAAGTACACTTCCAGCAAGTAGGAATTCCAACTGAGCGCCGGTCGCTACCATTACCAAC
TTGTCTGGTGTCAAAAATAATAGGGGCCGCTGTCATCAGAGTAAGTTTAAACTGAGTTCTACTAACTAAC
GAGTAATATTTAAATTTTCAGCATCTCGCGCCCGTGCCTCTGACTTCTAAGTCCAATTACTCTTCAACAT
CCCTACATGCTCTTTCTCCCTGTGCTCCCACCCCCTATTTTTGTTATTATCAAAAAACTTCTCTTAATTT
CTTTGTTTTTTAGCTTCTTTTAAGTCACCTCTAACAATGAAATTGTGTAGATTCAAAAATAGAATTAATT
CGTAATAAAAAGTCGAAAAAAATTGTGCTCCCTCCCCCCATTAATAATAATTCTATCCCAAAATCTACAC
AATGTTCTGTGTACACTTCTTATGTTTTTTACTTCTGATAAATTTTTTTGAAACATCATAGAAAAAACCG
CACACAAAATACCTTATCATATGTTACGTTTCAGTTTATGACCGCAATTTTTATTTCTTCGCACGTCTGG
GCCTCTCATGACGTCAAATCATGCTCATCGTGAAAAAGTTTTGGAGTATTTTTGGAATTTTTCAATCAAG
TGAAAGTTTATGAAATTAATTTTCCTGCTTTTGCTTTTTGGGGTTTCCCCTATTGTTTGTCAAGATTTCG
AGGACGGCGTTTTTCTTGCTAAAATCACAAGTATTGATGAGCACGATGCAAGAAAGATCGGAAGAAGGTT
TGGGTTTGAGGCTCAGTGGAAGGTGAGTAGAAGTTGATAATTTGAAAGTGGAGTAGTGTCTATGGGGTTT
TTGCCTTAAATGACAGAATACATTCCCAATATACCAAACATAACTGTTTCCTACTAGTCGGCCGTACGGG
CCCTTTCGTCTCGCGCGTTTCGGTGATGACGGTGAAAACCTCTGACACATGCAGCTCCCGGAGACGGTCA
CAGCTTGTCTGTAAGCGGATGCCGGGAGCAGACAAGCCCGTCAGGGCGCGTCAGCGGGTGTTGGCGGGTG
TCGGGGCTGGCTTAACTATGCGGCATCAGAGCAGATTGTACTGAGAGTGCACCATATGCGGTGTGAAATA
CCGCACAGATGCGTAAGGAGAAAATACCGCATCAGGCGGCCTTAAGGGCCTCGTGATACGCCTATTTTTA
TAGGTTAATGTCATGATAATAATGGTTTCTTAGACGTCAGGTGGCACTTTTCGGGGAAATGTGCGCGGAA
CCCCTATTTGTTTATTTTTCTAAATACATTCAAATATGTATCCGCTCATGAGACAATAACCCTGATAAAT
GCTTCAATAATATTGAAAAAGGAAGAGTATGAGTATTCAACATTTCCGTGTCGCCCTTATTCCCTTTTTT
GCGGCATTTTGCCTTCCTGTTTTTGCTCACCCAGAAACGCTGGTGAAAGTAAAAGATGCTGAAGATCAGT
TGGGTGCACGAGTGGGTTACATCGAACTGGATCTCAACAGCGGTAAGATCCTTGAGAGTTTTCGCCCCGA
AGAACGTTTTCCAATGATGAGCACTTTTAAAGTTCTGCTATGTGGCGCGGTATTATCCCGTATTGACGCC
GGGCAAGAGCAACTCGGTCGCCGCATACACTATTCTCAGAATGACTTGGTTGAGTACTCACCAGTCACAG
AAAAGCATCTTACGGATGGCATGACAGTAAGAGAATTATGCAGTGCTGCCATAACCATGAGTGATAACAC
TGCGGCCAACTTACTTCTGACAACGATCGGAGGACCGAAGGAGCTAACCGCTTTTTTGCACAACATGGGG
GATCATGTAACTCGCCTTGATCGTTGGGAACCGGAGCTGAATGAAGCCATACCAAACGACGAGCGTGACA
CCACGATGCCTGTAGCAATGGCAACAACGTTGCGCAAACTATTAACTGGCGAACTACTTACTCTAGCTTC
CCGGCAACAATTAATAGACTGGATGGAGGCGGATAAAGTTGCAGGACCACTTCTGCGCTCGGCCCTTCCG
GCTGGCTGGTTTATTGCTGATAAATCTGGAGCCGGTGAGCGTGGGTCTCGCGGTATCATTGCAGCACTGG
GGCCAGATGGTAAGCCCTCCCGTATCGTAGTTATCTACACGACGGGGAGTCAGGCAACTATGGATGAACG
AAATAGACAGATCGCTGAGATAGGTGCCTCACTGATTAAGCATTGGTAACTGTCAGACCAAGTTTACTCA
TATATACTTTAGATTGATTTAAAACTTCATTTTTAATTTAAAAGGATCTAGGTGAAGATCCTTTTTGATA
ATCTCATGACCAAAATCCCTTAACGTGAGTTTTCGTTCCACTGAGCGTCAGACCCCGTAGAAAAGATCAA
AGGATCTTCTTGAGATCCTTTTTTTCTGCGCGTAATCTGCTGCTTGCAAACAAAAAAACCACCGCTACCA
GCGGTGGTTTGTTTGCCGGATCAAGAGCTACCAACTCTTTTTCCGAAGGTAACTGGCTTCAGCAGAGCGC
AGATACCAAATACTGTTCTTCTAGTGTAGCCGTAGTTAGGCCACCACTTCAAGAACTCTGTAGCACCGCC
TACATACCTCGCTCTGCTAATCCTGTTACCAGTGGCTGCTGCCAGTGGCGATAAGTCGTGTCTTACCGGG
TTGGACTCAAGACGATAGTTACCGGATAAGGCGCAGCGGTCGGGCTGAACGGGGGGTTCGTGCACACAGC
CCAGCTTGGAGCGAACGACCTACACCGAACTGAGATACCTACAGCGTGAGCTATGAGAAAGCGCCACGCT
TCCCGAAGGGAGAAAGGCGGACAGGTATCCGGTAAGCGGCAGGGTCGGAACAGGAGAGCGCACGAGGGAG
CTTCCAGGGGGAAACGCCTGGTATCTTTATAGTCCTGTCGGGTTTCGCCACCTCTGACTTGAGCGTCGAT
TTTTGTGATGCTCGTCAGGGGGGCGGAGCCTATGGAAAAACGCCAGCAACGCGGCCTTTTTACGGTTCCT
GGCCTTTTGCTGGCCTTTTGCTCACATGTTCTTTCCTGCGTTATCCCCTGATTCTGTGGATAACCGTATT
ACCGCCTTTGAGTGAGCTGATACCGCTCGCCGCAGCCGAACGACCGAGCGCAGCGAGTCAGTGAGCGAGG
AAGCGGAAGAGCGCCCAATACGCAAACCGCCTCTCCCCGCGCGTTGGCCGATTCATTAATGCAGCTGGCA
CGACAGGTTTCCCGACTGGAAAGCGGGCAGTGAGCGCAACGCAATTAATGTGAGTTAGCTCACTCATTAG
GCACCCCAGGCTTTACACTTTATGCTTCCGGCTCGTATGTTGTGTGGAATTGTGAGCGGATAACAATT
